Addgene plasmid #12787: DCT.VV.Orf99
Purpose: This plasmid was designed for screening purposes and may contain discrepancies relative to the current canonical GenBank version of the gene.
Depositing lab: Jack Bennink & Jon Yewdell. Depositing organization: National Institute of Allergy and Infectious Diseases (NIAID). Publication: Identification of poxvirus CD8+ T cell determinants to enable rational design and characterization of smallpox vaccines. Tscharke DC, Karupiah G, Zhou J, Palmore T, Irvine KR, Haeryfar SM, Williams S, Sidney J, Sette A, Bennink JR, Yewdell JW. J Exp Med. 2005 January 3; 201(1): 95–104. 10.1084/jem.20041912 PubMed 15623576.
Backbone
  Vector backbone: pcDNA 3.1D V5-His-TOPO
  Backbone manufacturer: Invitrogen
  Backbone size w/o insert (bp): 5514
  Vector type: Mammalian Expression
  Selectable markers: Neomycin (select with G418)
Growth in bacteria
  Bacterial resistance: Ampicillin, 100 μg/mL
  Growth temperature: 37°C
  Growth strain: DH5alpha
  Copy number: High Copy
Gene/Insert
  Gene/Insert name: VV.Orf99 (alt name: VV_WR_191)
  Species: Vaccinia Virus
  Insert size (bp): 234
  Cloning method: Restriction Enzyme; 5′ cloning site BamHI (not destroyed); 3′ cloning site BamHI (not destroyed)
  Sequencing primers: 5′ Universal T7
Terms and licenses: Academic/Nonprofit Terms; Industry Terms: Not Available to Industry
Depositor comments: Please see the Vaccinia kit page ( https://www.addgene.org/vvorf/ ) for more information. The kit page contains the supplemental VVOrfData spreadsheet, which includes important information about this plasmid. The plasmid and insert names provided here relate only to this library. The name of the ORF (if present) in VACV strain Copenhagen and the name of the ORF (if annotated) in VACV strain WR sequence can be found in VVOrfData spreadsheet. Please note that the amino acid sequence given for each ORF in the spreadsheet may contain some errors. Additionally, changes from the expected sequence may be present in these plasmids. Please see Addgene's quality control sequence and sequencing notes in the VVOrfData spreadsheet before ordering this plasmid.
How to cite: DCT.VV.Orf99 was a gift from Jack Bennink & Jon Yewdell (Addgene plasmid # 12787 ; http://n2t.net/addgene:12787 ; RRID:Addgene_12787)
