[The description below was written by a language model from this plasmid's Addgene catalogue record.]
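Description:
DCT.VV.Orf99 is a mammalian expression plasmid built on the commercial pcDNA 3.1D V5-His-TOPO backbone (about 5.5 kb without insert) and carrying a short vaccinia virus open reading frame of 234 bp, designated VV.Orf99 within its library and also recorded as VV_WR_191. The insert is flanked by BamHI sites that remain intact on both sides, so it can be released as a single fragment, and it can be read from the upstream T7 priming site. The plasmid is propagated in E. coli as a high-copy vector under ampicillin selection, and it carries a neomycin resistance marker that allows G418 selection of transfected mammalian cells. No feature table is provided and the record does not name the promoter. Vectors of this family generally drive expression from the CMV immediate-early promoter and offer C-terminal V5 and polyhistidine tags, but whether this ORF is fused in frame to those tags is not stated.

The construct is one member of a library of individually cloned vaccinia virus ORFs assembled for screening, associated with work identifying poxvirus CD8+ T cell determinants to support the design and characterization of smallpox vaccines. In that setting, expressing single viral ORFs in mammalian cells allows the antigens recognized by virus-specific T cells to be mapped. The plasmid and insert names are specific to this library; the corresponding ORF designations in the Copenhagen and WR strains are given in the library's supplementary data. The depositors caution that the clone was made for screening and may differ from the current canonical gene sequence, so its sequence should be checked against the available quality-control data before relying on it.
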