>Addgene plasmid #12787 | DCT.VV.Orf99 | addgene partial sequence | sequence record 19182 | T7 5'-TAATACGACTCACTATAGGG-3'
TCACCGAATTCCAGCTGACCACCATGAGGTCCCTGATTATAGTCCTTCTGTTCCCCTCTATCATCTACTC
CATGTCTATTAGACAATGTGAGAAGACTGAAGAGGAAACATGGGGATTGAAAATAGGGTTGTGTATAATT
GCCAAAGATTTCTATCCCGAAAGAACTGATTGCAGTGTTCATCTCCCAACTGCAAGTGAAGGATTGATAA
CTGAAGGCAATGGATTCAGGGATATACGAAACACCGATAAATTATAGCAATTCCCGGGGATCCGAATAAA
GGGTCAAGACAATTCTGCAGATATCCAGCACAGTGGCGGCCGCTCGAGTCTAGAGGGCCCGCGGTTCGAA
GGTAAGCCTATCCCTAACCCTCTCCTCGGTCTCGATTCTACGCGTACCGGTCATCATCACCATCACCATT
GAGTTTAAACCCGCTGATCAGCCTCGACTGTGCCTTCTAGTTGCCAGCCATCTGTTGTTTGCCCCTCCCC
CGTGCCTTCCTTGACCCTGGAAGGTGCCACTCCCACTGTCCTTTCCTAATAAAATGAGGAAATTGCATCG
CATTGTCTGAGTAGGTGTCATTCTATTCTGGGGGGGTGGGGGTGGGGCAGGACAGCAAGGGGGAGGATTG
GGAAGACCATAACAGGCATGCTGGGGATGCGGTGGGCTCTATGGCTTCTGAGGCGG
